Addgene plasmid #159607: m6A-Tracer-NES
Purpose: Constitutive transient mammalian expression of m6A-Tracer protein (Kind et al. 2013) with a C-terminal HIV-1 Rev Nuclear Export Signal to reduce background due to nonspecific DNA interactions.
Depositing lab: Aaron Streets. Depositing organization: University of California, Berkeley. Publication: muDamID: A Microfluidic Approach for Joint Imaging and Sequencing of Protein-DNA Interactions in Single Cells. Altemose N, Maslan A, Rios-Martinez C, Lai A, White JA, Streets A. Cell Syst. 2020 Oct 21;11(4):354-366.e9. doi: 10.1016/j.cels.2020.08.015. Epub 2020 Sep 23. PubMed 33099405.
Backbone
  Vector backbone: pCMV
  Backbone size w/o insert (bp): 4000
  Total vector size (bp): 1100
  Vector type: Mammalian Expression
Growth in bacteria
  Bacterial resistance: Kanamycin, 50 μg/mL
  Growth temperature: 37°C
  Growth strain: DH5alpha
  Copy number: High Copy
Gene/Insert
  Gene/Insert name: m6A-Tracer-NES (alt name: eGFP-DpnI_d7-NES)
  Species: Synthetic
  Insert size (bp): 1100
  Promoter: CMV
  Cloning method: Gibson Cloning
  Sequencing primers: 5′ CMV-F (CGCAAATGGGCGGTAGGCGTG); 3′ SV40pA-R (GAAATTTGTGATGCTATTGC)
Resource information
  A portion of this plasmid was derived from a plasmid made by: modified from a gift from Bas van Steensel
Terms and licenses: Academic/Nonprofit Terms; Industry Terms: Not Available to Industry
Depositor comments: dam-/dcm- strain should be used for downstream applications
How to cite: m6A-Tracer-NES was a gift from Aaron Streets (Addgene plasmid # 159607 ; http://n2t.net/addgene:159607 ; RRID:Addgene_159607)
