[The description below was written by a language model from this plasmid's Addgene catalogue record and pLannotate feature annotations shown in this document.]
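Description:
m6A-Tracer-NES is a mammalian expression plasmid on a pCMV-type backbone, built for constitutive, transient expression of a fluorescent reporter that binds adenine-methylated DNA. The sequenced record is 5,125 nt. This fits the listed backbone (about 4 kb) plus insert (about 1.1 kb), so the catalogue's "total vector size" of 1,100 bp appears to be an entry error. The plasmid replicates in E. coli from a high-copy ColE1/pUC-type origin and also carries an f1 origin. A single NeoR/KanR gene (Tn5 aminoglycoside phosphotransferase) sits behind tandem bacterial (bla-type) and SV40 early promoters and ends in an HSV TK polyadenylation signal. It gives kanamycin resistance in bacteria and could in principle allow G418 selection in mammalian cells. Short annotated fragments of ble, bGH poly(A) and SV40 large T antigen look like backbone remnants rather than functional units.

The payload is driven by the CMV immediate-early enhancer and promoter and terminated by an SV40 poly(A) signal. It is a synthetic fusion of EGFP to a fragment of the Streptococcus pneumoniae DpnI restriction enzyme (alternative name eGFP-DpnI_d7-NES), followed by a C-terminal nuclear export signal from HIV-1 Rev. DpnI recognises methylated GATC sites, so the fusion marks DNA that has been adenine-methylated, as occurs in DamID experiments. According to the record, the export signal was added to reduce background from nonspecific DNA interactions. The associated work combines imaging and sequencing of protein–DNA interactions in single cells. The depositor notes that a dam-/dcm- strain should be used for downstream applications.
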