Features (pLannotate 1.2.2; 16 found; start..end, strand, type, name):
     58..361     +  enhancer       CMV enhancer: human cytomegalovirus immediate early enhancer
    362..565     +  promoter       CMV promoter: human cytomegalovirus (CMV) immediate early promoter
    610..1326    +  CDS            EGFP: EGFP is a basic (constitutively fluorescent) green fluorescent protein published in 1996, derived from Aequorea victoria. It is reported to be a rapidly-maturing weak dimer with moderate acid sensitivity.
   1354..1680    +  CDS            dpnC (fragment): T2D1_STRPN - Experimental evidence at protein level: Swiss-Prot protein existence level 1. Recognizes the double-stranded and methylated sequence G(Me)ATC and cleaves after A-2. From Streptococcus pneumoniae serotype 4 (strain ATCC BAA-334 / TIGR4).
   1687..1713    +  CDS            NES: nuclear export signal from the HIV Rev protein (Fischer et al., 1995)
   1745..1774    +  polyA_signal   bGH poly(A) signal (fragment): bovine growth hormone polyadenylation signal
   1803..1887    +  CDS            large T antigen (fragment): large T antigen from SV40 (simian virus 40)
   1910..2031    +  polyA_signal   SV40 poly(A) signal: SV40 polyadenylation signal
   2065..2493    -  rep_origin     f1 ori (sequence partly withheld): f1 bacteriophage origin of replication; arrow indicates direction of (+) strand synthesis
   2520..2624    +  promoter       AmpR promoter: bla
   2626..2983    +  promoter       SV40 promoter: SV40 enhancer and early promoter
   3018..3812    +  CDS            NeoR/KanR: aminoglycoside phosphotransferase from Tn5; aph(3')-II (or nptII); confers resistance to neomycin, kanamycin, and G418 (Geneticin®)
   3833..3985    +  CDS            ble (fragment): BLE_KLEPN - Experimental evidence at protein level: Swiss-Prot protein existence level 1. Binding protein with a strong affinity to the bleomycin family of antibiotics. Binds to CL990; an antimitotic-antibiotic compound. From Klebsiella pneumoniae.
   4044..4091    +  polyA_signal   HSV TK poly(A) signal: herpes simplex virus thymidine kinase polyadenylation signal (Cole and Stacy, 1985)
   4182..4198    -  polyA_signal   bGH poly(A) signal (fragment): bovine growth hormone polyadenylation signal
   4420..5008    +  rep_origin     ori: high-copy-number ColE1/pMB1/pBR322/pUC origin of replication
>Addgene plasmid #159607 | m6A-Tracer-NES | addgene full sequence | sequence record 311957 | Addgene NGS Result
TTATTAATAGTAATCAATTACGGGGTCATTAGTTCATAGCCCATATATGGAGTTCCGCGTTACATAACTT
ACGGTAAATGGCCCGCCTGGCTGACCGCCCAACGACCCCCGCCCATTGACGTCAATAATGACGTATGTTC
CCATAGTAACGCCAATAGGGACTTTCCATTGACGTCAATGGGTGGAGTATTTACGGTAAACTGCCCACTT
GGCAGTACATCAAGTGTATCATATGCCAAGTACGCCCCCTATTGACGTCAATGACGGTAAATGGCCCGCC
TGGCATTATGCCCAGTACATGACCTTATGGGACTTTCCTACTTGGCAGTACATCTACGTATTAGTCATCG
CTATTACCATGGTGATGCGGTTTTGGCAGTACATCAATGGGCGTGGATAGCGGTTTGACTCACGGGGATT
TCCAAGTCTCCACCCCATTGACGTCAATGGGAGTTTGTTTTGGCACCAAAATCAACGGGACTTTCCAAAA
TGTCGTAACAACTCCGCCCCATTGACGCAAATGGGCGGTAGGCGTGTACGGTGGGAGGTCTATATAAGCA
GAGCTGGTTTAGTGAACCGTCAGATCCGCTAGCGCTACCGGTCGCCACCATGGTGAGCAAGGGCGAGGAG
CTGTTCACCGGGGTGGTGCCCATCCTGGTCGAGCTGGACGGCGACGTAAACGGCCACAAGTTCAGCGTGT
CCGGCGAGGGCGAGGGCGATGCCACCTACGGCAAGCTGACCCTGAAGTTCATCTGCACCACCGGCAAGCT
GCCCGTGCCCTGGCCCACCCTCGTGACCACCCTGACCTACGGCGTGCAGTGCTTCAGCCGCTACCCCGAC
CACATGAAGCAGCACGACTTCTTCAAGTCCGCCATGCCCGAAGGCTACGTCCAGGAGCGCACCATCTTCT
TCAAGGACGACGGCAACTACAAGACCCGCGCCGAGGTGAAGTTCGAGGGCGACACCCTGGTGAACCGCAT
CGAGCTGAAGGGCATCGACTTCAAGGAGGACGGCAACATCCTGGGGCACAAGCTGGAGTACAACTACAAC
AGCCACAACGTCTATATCATGGCCGACAAGCAGAAGAACGGCATCAAGGTGAACTTCAAGATCCGCCACA
ACATCGAGGACGGCAGCGTGCAGCTCGCCGACCACTACCAGCAGAACACCCCCATCGGCGACGGCCCCGT
GCTGCTGCCCGACAACCACTACCTGAGCACCCAGTCCGCCCTGAGCAAAGACCCCAACGAGAAGCGCGAT
CACATGGTCCTGCTGGAGTTCGTGACCGCCGCCGGGATCACTCTCGGCATGGACGAGCTGTACAAGTCCG
GACTCAGATCTCGAGCTCAAGCTTCGAATTCTCCTTCTAAAGGAAGGATATTTCTTGTGCAAGATGGACA
AGTTAGAGATCCAGAAAAAGTTACAAAAGAATTTAAGCAAGGTTTATTTTTAAGGAAGAGCTCTCTGTCA
TCAAGAGGTTGGACAATAGAAATTCTAAATTGTATAGATAAGATAGAGGGTTCAGAATTTACCCTTGAAG
ATATGTATCGTTTTGAAAGTGACCTAAAAAATATCTTTGTTAAGAACAATCATATCAAAGAAAAGATTAG
GCAACAGCTTCAAATATTAAGAGACAAAGAAATAATAGAATTTAAAGGTAGAGGAAAGTATCGGAAATTA
CTGCAGCTGCCTCCCCTGGAGCGCCTGACCCTGGACTGAGTTTAAACCCGCTGATCAGCCTCGACTGTGC
CTTCTAGTTGCCAGCCATCTGTTGCTCGAGGGATCCACCGGATCTAGATAACTGATCATAATCAGCCATA
CCACATTTGTAGAGGTTTTACTTGCTTTAAAAAACCTCCCACACCTCCCCCTGAACCTGAAACATAAAAT
GAATGCAATTGTTGTTGTTAACTTGTTTATTGCAGCTTATAATGGTTACAAATAAAGCAATAGCATCACA
AATTTCACAAATAAAGCATTTTTTTCACTGCATTCTAGTTGTGGTTTGTCCAAACTCATCAATGTATCTT
AACGCGTAAATTGTAAGCGTTAATATTTTGTTAAAATTCGCGTTAAATTTTTGTTAAATCAGCTCATTTT
TTAACCAATAGGCCGAAATCGGCAAAATCCCTTATAAATCAAAAGAATAGACCGAGATAGGGT
[37 nt withheld, positions 2164-2200]
AAAGAACGTGGACTCCAACGTCAAAGG
[49 nt withheld, positions 2228-2276]
T
[91 nt withheld, positions 2278-2368]
G
[124 nt withheld, positions 2370-2493]
CAGGTGGCACTTTTCGGGGAAATGTGCGCGGAACCCCTATTTGTTTATTTTTCTAAATACATTCAAATAT
GTATCCGCTCATGAGACAATAACCCTGATAAATGCTTCAATAATATTGAAAAAGGAAGAGTCCTGAGGCG
GAAAGAACCAGCTGTGGAATGTGTGTCAGTTAGGGTGTGGAAAGTCCCCAGGCTCCCCAGCAGGCAGAAG
TATGCAAAGCATGCATCTCAATTAGTCAGCAACCAGGTGTGGAAAGTCCCCAGGCTCCCCAGCAGGCAGA
AGTATGCAAAGCATGCATCTCAATTAGTCAGCAACCATAGTCCCGCCCCTAACTCCGCCCATCCCGCCCC
TAACTCCGCCCAGTTCCGCCCATTCTCCGCCCCATGGCTGACTAATTTTTTTTATTTATGCAGAGGCCGA
GGCCGCCTCGGCCTCTGAGCTATTCCAGAAGTAGTGAGGAGGCTTTTTTGGAGGCCTAGGCTTTTGCAAA
GATCGATCAAGAGACAGGATGAGGATCGTTTCGCATGATTGAACAAGATGGATTGCACGCAGGTTCTCCG
GCCGCTTGGGTGGAGAGGCTATTCGGCTATGACTGGGCACAACAGACAATCGGCTGCTCTGATGCCGCCG
TGTTCCGGCTGTCAGCGCAGGGGCGCCCGGTTCTTTTTGTCAAGACCGACCTGTCCGGTGCCCTGAATGA
ACTGCAAGACGAGGCAGCGCGGCTATCGTGGCTGGCCACGACGGGCGTTCCTTGCGCAGCTGTGCTCGAC
GTTGTCACTGAAGCGGGAAGGGACTGGCTGCTATTGGGCGAAGTGCCGGGGCAGGATCTCCTGTCATCTC
ACCTTGCTCCTGCCGAGAAAGTATCCATCATGGCTGATGCAATGCGGCGGCTGCATACGCTTGATCCGGC
TACCTGCCCATTCGACCACCAAGCGAAACATCGCATCGAGCGAGCACGTACTCGGATGGAAGCCGGTCTT
GTCGATCAGGATGATCTGGACGAAGAGCATCAGGGGCTCGCGCCAGCCGAACTGTTCGCCAGGCTCAAGG
CGAGCATGCCCGACGGCGAGGATCTCGTCGTGACCCATGGCGATGCCTGCTTGCCGAATATCATGGTGGA
AAATGGCCGCTTTTCTGGATTCATCGACTGTGGCCGGCTGGGTGTGGCGGACCGCTATCAGGACATAGCG
TTGGCTACCCGTGATATTGCTGAAGAGCTTGGCGGCGAATGGGCTGACCGCTTCCTCGTGCTTTACGGTA
TCGCCGCTCCCGATTCGCAGCGCATCGCCTTCTATCGCCTTCTTGACGAGTTCTTCTGAGCGGGACTCTG
GGGTTCGAAATGACCGACCAAGCGACGCCCAACCTGCCATCACGAGATTTCGATTCCACCGCCGCCTTCT
ATGAAAGGTTGGGCTTCGGAATCGTTTTCCGGGACGCCGGCTGGATGATCCTCCAGCGCGGGGATCTCAT
GCTGGAGTTCTTCGCCCACCCTAGGGGGAGGCTAACTGAAACACGGAAGGAGACAATACCGGAAGGAACC
CGCGCTATGACGGCAATAAAAAGACAGAATAAAACGCACGGTGTTGGGTCGTTTGTTCATAAACGCGGGG
TTCGGTCCCAGGGCTGGCACTCTGTCGATACCCCACCGAGACCCCATTGGGGCCAATACGCCCGCGTTTC
TTCCTTTTCCCCACCCCACCCCCCAAGTTCGGGTGAAGGCCCAGGGCTCGCAGCCAACGTCGGGGCGGCA
GGCCCTGCCATAGCCTCAGGTTACTCATATATACTTTAGATTGATTTAAAACTTCATTTTTAATTTAAAA
GGATCTAGGTGAAGATCCTTTTTGATAATCTCATGACCAAAATCCCTTAACGTGAGTTTTCGTTCCACTG
AGCGTCAGACCCCGTAGAAAAGATCAAAGGATCTTCTTGAGATCCTTTTTTTCTGCGCGTAATCTGCTGC
TTGCAAACAAAAAAACCACCGCTACCAGCGGTGGTTTGTTTGCCGGATCAAGAGCTACCAACTCTTTTTC
CGAAGGTAACTGGCTTCAGCAGAGCGCAGATACCAAATACTGTTCTTCTAGTGTAGCCGTAGTTAGGCCA
CCACTTCAAGAACTCTGTAGCACCGCCTACATACCTCGCTCTGCTAATCCTGTTACCAGTGGCTGCTGCC
AGTGGCGATAAGTCGTGTCTTACCGGGTTGGACTCAAGACGATAGTTACCGGATAAGGCGCAGCGGTCGG
GCTGAACGGGGGGTTCGTGCACACAGCCCAGCTTGGAGCGAACGACCTACACCGAACTGAGATACCTACA
GCGTGAGCTATGAGAAAGCGCCACGCTTCCCGAAGGGAGAAAGGCGGACAGGTATCCGGTAAGCGGCAGG
GTCGGAACAGGAGAGCGCACGAGGGAGCTTCCAGGGGGAAACGCCTGGTATCTTTATAGTCCTGTCGGGT
TTCGCCACCTCTGACTTGAGCGTCGATTTTTGTGATGCTCGTCAGGGGGGCGGAGCCTATGGAAAAACGC
CAGCAACGCGGCCTTTTTACGGTTCCTGGCCTTTTGCTGGCCTTTTGCTCACATGTTCTTTCCTGCGTTA
TCCCCTGATTCTGTGGATAACCGTATTACCGCCATGCATTAG
